Addgene plasmid #182996: talin1-head
Purpose: expression of talin1 head wt in mammalian cells
Depositing lab: Vesa Hytönen. Depositing organization: Tampere University, BioMediTech. Publication: Talin variant P229S compromises integrin activation and associates with multifaceted clinical symptoms. Azizi L, Varela L, Turkki P, Mykuliak VV, Korpela S, Ihalainen TO, Church J, Hytonen VP, Goult BT. Hum Mol Genet. 2022 Jul 21. pii: 6647920. doi: 10.1093/hmg/ddac163. PubMed 35861643.
Backbone
  Vector backbone: pEGFP-C1
  Backbone manufacturer: Clontech
  Total vector size (bp): 6176
  Vector type: Mammalian Expression
Growth in bacteria
  Bacterial resistance: Kanamycin, 50 μg/mL
  Growth temperature: 37°C
  Growth strain: DH5alpha
  Copy number: Unknown
Gene/Insert
  Gene/Insert name: talin1 head (alt name: head)
  Species: M. musculus (mouse)
  Insert size (bp): 6177
  Entrez Gene: Tln1 (a.k.a. Tln)
  Tag / fusion protein: GFP (C terminal on insert)
Terms and licenses: Academic/Nonprofit Terms; Industry Terms: Not Available to Industry
How to cite: talin1-head was a gift from Vesa Hytönen (Addgene plasmid # 182996 ; http://n2t.net/addgene:182996 ; RRID:Addgene_182996)
