[The description below was written by a language model from this plasmid's Addgene catalogue record and pLannotate feature annotations shown in this document.]
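Description:
talin1-head is a mammalian expression plasmid built on the Clontech pEGFP-C1 backbone that produces the wild-type head region of mouse talin-1 (Tln1) fused to EGFP. In the sequenced construct of about 6.2 kb, the human cytomegalovirus immediate early enhancer and promoter drive a Tln1 fragment of roughly 1.45 kb. This is followed almost immediately by the EGFP coding sequence, then a remnant of the multiple cloning site and an SV40 polyadenylation signal. The fluorescent protein therefore sits at the C terminus of the talin head, as the catalogue entry states, even though the named backbone normally places EGFP upstream of the insert. The catalogue's "insert size" matches the length of the whole plasmid rather than the talin fragment, so the annotated coordinates are the better guide to the insert's size.

The plasmid is propagated in E. coli through a high-copy ColE1/pUC-type origin and selected with kanamycin. The Tn5 aminoglycoside phosphotransferase (NeoR/KanR) cassette has dual promoters. A bacterial bla promoter drives kanamycin resistance in bacteria, while the SV40 enhancer/early promoter with an HSV TK polyadenylation signal allows G418 selection of transfected mammalian cells. An f1 origin is also present. Short matches to SV40 large T antigen, ble and a bGH poly(A) signal are probably backbone remnants or annotation artefacts rather than functional parts.

Talin links integrins to the cytoskeleton at cell–substrate contacts. The associated study examined a talin variant, P229S, that compromises integrin activation, so this construct likely serves as the wild-type, GFP-visualisable head-domain reference for comparison in transfected cells.
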