Features (pLannotate 1.2.2; 15 found; start..end, strand, type, name):
     61..364     +  enhancer       CMV enhancer: human cytomegalovirus immediate early enhancer
    365..568     +  promoter       CMV promoter: human cytomegalovirus (CMV) immediate early promoter
    650..2098    +  CDS            Tln1 (fragment): TLN1_MOUSE - Also known as Tln. Experimental evidence at protein level: Swiss-Prot protein existence level 1. Probably involved in connections of major cytoskeletal structures to the plasma membrane. High molecular weight cytoskeletal protein concentrated at regions of cell-substratum contact and, in lymphocytes, at cell-cell contacts. From Mus musculus (Mouse).
   2105..2824    +  CDS            EGFP: the original enhanced GFP (Yang et al., 1996) mammalian codon-optimized
   2824..2846    +  misc_feature   MCS (fragment): multiple cloning site
   2858..2942    +  CDS            large T antigen (fragment): large T antigen from SV40 (simian virus 40)
   2965..3086    +  polyA_signal   SV40 poly(A) signal: SV40 polyadenylation signal
   3120..3548    -  rep_origin     f1 ori (sequence partly withheld): f1 bacteriophage origin of replication; arrow indicates direction of (+) strand synthesis
   3575..3679    +  promoter       AmpR promoter: bla
   3681..4038    +  promoter       SV40 promoter: SV40 enhancer and early promoter
   4073..4867    +  CDS            NeoR/KanR: aminoglycoside phosphotransferase from Tn5; aph(3')-II (or nptII); confers resistance to neomycin, kanamycin, and G418 (Geneticin®)
   4888..5040    +  CDS            ble (fragment): BLE_KLEPN - Experimental evidence at protein level: Swiss-Prot protein existence level 1. Binding protein with a strong affinity to the bleomycin family of antibiotics. Binds to CL990; an antimitotic-antibiotic compound. From Klebsiella pneumoniae.
   5099..5146    +  polyA_signal   HSV TK poly(A) signal: herpes simplex virus thymidine kinase polyadenylation signal (Cole and Stacy, 1985)
   5237..5253    -  polyA_signal   bGH poly(A) signal (fragment): bovine growth hormone polyadenylation signal
   5475..6063    +  rep_origin     ori: high-copy-number ColE1/pMB1/pBR322/pUC origin of replication
>Addgene plasmid #182996 | talin1-head | addgene full sequence | sequence record 361177 | Addgene NGS Result
TAGTTATTAATAGTAATCAATTACGGGGTCATTAGTTCATAGCCCATATATGGAGTTCCGCGTTACATAA
CTTACGGTAAATGGCCCGCCTGGCTGACCGCCCAACGACCCCCGCCCATTGACGTCAATAATGACGTATG
TTCCCATAGTAACGCCAATAGGGACTTTCCATTGACGTCAATGGGTGGAGTATTTACGGTAAACTGCCCA
CTTGGCAGTACATCAAGTGTATCATATGCCAAGTACGCCCCCTATTGACGTCAATGACGGTAAATGGCCC
GCCTGGCATTATGCCCAGTACATGACCTTATGGGACTTTCCTACTTGGCAGTACATCTACGTATTAGTCA
TCGCTATTACCATGGTGATGCGGTTTTGGCAGTACATCAATGGGCGTGGATAGCGGTTTGACTCACGGGG
ATTTCCAAGTCTCCACCCCATTGACGTCAATGGGAGTTTGTTTTGGCACCAAAATCAACGGGACTTTCCA
AAATGTCGTAACAACTCCGCCCCATTGACGCAAATGGGCGGTAGGCGTGTACGGTGGGAGGTCTATATAA
GCAGAGCTGGTTTAGTGAACCGTCAGATCCGCTAGCGCTACCGGTATTAGGCACCCCAGGCTTTACACGA
ATTCGCAGAAGCTGCCACCATGGTTGCGCTTTCGCTGAAGATTAGCATTGGGAATGTGGTGAAGACGATG
CAATTTGAGCCATCTACCATGGTGTACGACGCCTGCCGCATGATTCGTGAGCGGATCCCAGAGGCCCTGG
CTGGCCCTCCCAACGACTTTGGGCTCTTTCTGTCAGATGATGACCCCAAAAAAGGCATCTGGCTAGAGGC
TGGGAAAGCTTTGGACTACTACATGCTCCGAAATGGGGACACCATGGAGTACAGAAAAAAGCAGAGACCC
CTGAAGATCCGGATGTTAGACGGAACGGTGAAGACTATCATGGTGGATGACTCCAAGACCGTCACAGACA
TGCTCATGACCATTTGTGCCCGAATTGGTATCACCAACCATGATGAGTATTCACTGGTTCGAGAGCTGAT
GGAAGAAAAGAAAGATGAGGGGACAGGGACCCTGAGAAAAGACAAGACCCTACTGCGAGATGAAAAGAAG
ATGGAGAAGCTAAAGCAGAAGTTGCACACAGACGATGAGTTGAACTGGCTGGACCATGGGCGGACACTGA
GGGAACAGGGAGTGGAAGAGCATGAGACGTTGCTGCTGCGGAGAAAGTTCTTCTACTCAGACCAGAATGT
GGATTCCCGAGACCCTGTACAGCTGAACCTTCTCTATGTGCAGGCACGAGATGACATCCTGAATGGCTCC
CATCCTGTCTCCTTTGACAAGGCCTGTGAATTTGCAGGCTTCCAGTGCCAGATCCAGTTTGGACCTCACA
ATGAACAGAAGCACAAGGCTGGCTTCCTTGACCTGAAGGACTTCCTGCCCAAGGAGTATGTGAAGCAGAA
GGGAGAGCGTAAGATCTTTCAGGCACACAAGAATTGTGGGCAGATGAGTGAAATTGAGGCCAAGGTACGC
TACGTGAAGCTGGCCCGTTCCCTCAAGACTTACGGTGTCTCCTTCTTCCTAGTCAAGGAAAAGATGAAGG
GGAAGAATAAACTGGTGCCCAGGCTGTTGGGCATCACTAAGGAGTGTGTGATGCGTGTGGATGAGAAGAC
CAAGGAGGTGATTCAGGAATGGAGCCTCACCAACATCAAACGCTGGGCTGCCTCTCCCAAGAGCTTTACT
CTGGACTTTGGAGACTATCAGGATGGCTACTACTCAGTACAGACGACAGAAGGCGAGCAGATCGCACAGC
TCATTGCTGGCTACATAGATATCATCCTTAAGAAGAAAAAAAGCAAGGACCATTTTGGGCTGGAGGGAGA
TGAAGAGTCTACTATGTTGGAGGACTCAGTGTCTCCCAAAAAGTCAACAGTCCTTCAGCAGCAGTACAAC
CGAGTGGGGAAAGTGGAGCACGGCTCTGTGGCTCTGCCAGCCATCATGCGCTCTGGAGCCTCTGGTCCTG
AGAATTTCCAGGTGGGGAGCATGCCACCTGCCCAGCAGCAGATCACCAGTGGCCAGATGCACGGAGGATC
CGGAATGGTGAGCAAGGGCGAGGAGCTGTTCACCGGGGTGGTGCCCATCCTGGTCGAGCTGGACGGCGAC
GTAAACGGCCACAAGTTCAGCGTGTCCGGCGAGGGCGAGGGCGATGCCACCTACGGCAAGCTGACCCTGA
AGTTCATCTGCACCACCGGCAAGCTGCCCGTGCCCTGGCCCACCCTCGTGACCACCCTGACCTACGGCGT
GCAGTGCTTCAGCCGCTACCCCGACCACATGAAGCAGCACGACTTCTTCAAGTCCGCCATGCCCGAAGGC
TACGTCCAGGAGCGCACCATCTTCTTCAAGGACGACGGCAACTACAAGACCCGCGCCGAGGTGAAGTTCG
AGGGCGACACCCTGGTGAACCGCATCGAGCTGAAGGGCATCGACTTCAAGGAGGACGGCAACATCCTGGG
GCACAAGCTGGAGTACAACTACAACAGCCACAACGTCTATATCATGGCCGACAAGCAGAAGAACGGCATC
AAGGTGAACTTCAAGATCCGCCACAACATCGAGGACGGCAGCGTGCAGCTCGCCGACCACTACCAGCAGA
ACACCCCCATCGGCGACGGCCCCGTGCTGCTGCCCGACAACCACTACCTGAGCACCCAGTCCGCCCTGAG
CAAAGACCCCAACGAGAAGCGCGATCACATGGTCCTGCTGGAGTTCGTGACCGCCGCCGGGATCACTCTC
GGCATGGACGAGCTGTACAAGTAACCGCGGGCCCGGGATCCACCGGATCTAGATAACTGATCATAATCAG
CCATACCACATTTGTAGAGGTTTTACTTGCTTTAAAAAACCTCCCACACCTCCCCCTGAACCTGAAACAT
AAAATGAATGCAATTGTTGTTGTTAACTTGTTTATTGCAGCTTATAATGGTTACAAATAAAGCAATAGCA
TCACAAATTTCACAAATAAAGCATTTTTTTCACTGCATTCTAGTTGTGGTTTGTCCAAACTCATCAATGT
ATCTTAACGCGTAAATTGTAAGCGTTAATATTTTGTTAAAATTCGCGTTAAATTTTTGTTAAATCAGCTC
ATTTTTTAACCAATAGGCCGAAATCGGCAAAATCCCTTATAAATCAAAAGAATAGACCGAGATAGGGT
[37 nt withheld, positions 3219-3255]
AAAGAACGTGGACTCCAACGTCAAAGG
[49 nt withheld, positions 3283-3331]
T
[91 nt withheld, positions 3333-3423]
G
[124 nt withheld, positions 3425-3548]
CAGGTGGCACTTTTCGGGGAAATGTGCGCGGAACCCCTATTTGTTTATTTTTCTAAATACATTCAAATAT
GTATCCGCTCATGAGACAATAACCCTGATAAATGCTTCAATAATATTGAAAAAGGAAGAGTCCTGAGGCG
GAAAGAACCAGCTGTGGAATGTGTGTCAGTTAGGGTGTGGAAAGTCCCCAGGCTCCCCAGCAGGCAGAAG
TATGCAAAGCATGCATCTCAATTAGTCAGCAACCAGGTGTGGAAAGTCCCCAGGCTCCCCAGCAGGCAGA
AGTATGCAAAGCATGCATCTCAATTAGTCAGCAACCATAGTCCCGCCCCTAACTCCGCCCATCCCGCCCC
TAACTCCGCCCAGTTCCGCCCATTCTCCGCCCCATGGCTGACTAATTTTTTTTATTTATGCAGAGGCCGA
GGCCGCCTCGGCCTCTGAGCTATTCCAGAAGTAGTGAGGAGGCTTTTTTGGAGGCCTAGGCTTTTGCAAA
GATCGATCAAGAGACAGGATGAGGATCGTTTCGCATGATTGAACAAGATGGATTGCACGCAGGTTCTCCG
GCCGCTTGGGTGGAGAGGCTATTCGGCTATGACTGGGCACAACAGACAATCGGCTGCTCTGATGCCGCCG
TGTTCCGGCTGTCAGCGCAGGGGCGCCCGGTTCTTTTTGTCAAGACCGACCTGTCCGGTGCCCTGAATGA
ACTGCAAGACGAGGCAGCGCGGCTATCGTGGCTGGCCACGACGGGCGTTCCTTGCGCAGCTGTGCTCGAC
GTTGTCACTGAAGCGGGAAGGGACTGGCTGCTATTGGGCGAAGTGCCGGGGCAGGATCTCCTGTCATCTC
ACCTTGCTCCTGCCGAGAAAGTATCCATCATGGCTGATGCAATGCGGCGGCTGCATACGCTTGATCCGGC
TACCTGCCCATTCGACCACCAAGCGAAACATCGCATCGAGCGAGCACGTACTCGGATGGAAGCCGGTCTT
GTCGATCAGGATGATCTGGACGAAGAGCATCAGGGGCTCGCGCCAGCCGAACTGTTCGCCAGGCTCAAGG
CGAGCATGCCCGACGGCGAGGATCTCGTCGTGACCCATGGCGATGCCTGCTTGCCGAATATCATGGTGGA
AAATGGCCGCTTTTCTGGATTCATCGACTGTGGCCGGCTGGGTGTGGCGGACCGCTATCAGGACATAGCG
TTGGCTACCCGTGATATTGCTGAAGAGCTTGGCGGCGAATGGGCTGACCGCTTCCTCGTGCTTTACGGTA
TCGCCGCTCCCGATTCGCAGCGCATCGCCTTCTATCGCCTTCTTGACGAGTTCTTCTGAGCGGGACTCTG
GGGTTCGAAATGACCGACCAAGCGACGCCCAACCTGCCATCACGAGATTTCGATTCCACCGCCGCCTTCT
ATGAAAGGTTGGGCTTCGGAATCGTTTTCCGGGACGCCGGCTGGATGATCCTCCAGCGCGGGGATCTCAT
GCTGGAGTTCTTCGCCCACCCTAGGGGGAGGCTAACTGAAACACGGAAGGAGACAATACCGGAAGGAACC
CGCGCTATGACGGCAATAAAAAGACAGAATAAAACGCACGGTGTTGGGTCGTTTGTTCATAAACGCGGGG
TTCGGTCCCAGGGCTGGCACTCTGTCGATACCCCACCGAGACCCCATTGGGGCCAATACGCCCGCGTTTC
TTCCTTTTCCCCACCCCACCCCCCAAGTTCGGGTGAAGGCCCAGGGCTCGCAGCCAACGTCGGGGCGGCA
GGCCCTGCCATAGCCTCAGGTTACTCATATATACTTTAGATTGATTTAAAACTTCATTTTTAATTTAAAA
GGATCTAGGTGAAGATCCTTTTTGATAATCTCATGACCAAAATCCCTTAACGTGAGTTTTCGTTCCACTG
AGCGTCAGACCCCGTAGAAAAGATCAAAGGATCTTCTTGAGATCCTTTTTTTCTGCGCGTAATCTGCTGC
TTGCAAACAAAAAAACCACCGCTACCAGCGGTGGTTTGTTTGCCGGATCAAGAGCTACCAACTCTTTTTC
CGAAGGTAACTGGCTTCAGCAGAGCGCAGATACCAAATACTGTTCTTCTAGTGTAGCCGTAGTTAGGCCA
CCACTTCAAGAACTCTGTAGCACCGCCTACATACCTCGCTCTGCTAATCCTGTTACCAGTGGCTGCTGCC
AGTGGCGATAAGTCGTGTCTTACCGGGTTGGACTCAAGACGATAGTTACCGGATAAGGCGCAGCGGTCGG
GCTGAACGGGGGGTTCGTGCACACAGCCCAGCTTGGAGCGAACGACCTACACCGAACTGAGATACCTACA
GCGTGAGCTATGAGAAAGCGCCACGCTTCCCGAAGGGAGAAAGGCGGACAGGTATCCGGTAAGCGGCAGG
GTCGGAACAGGAGAGCGCACGAGGGAGCTTCCAGGGGGAAACGCCTGGTATCTTTATAGTCCTGTCGGGT
TTCGCCACCTCTGACTTGAGCGTCGATTTTTGTGATGCTCGTCAGGGGGGCGGAGCCTATGGAAAAACGC
CAGCAACGCGGCCTTTTTACGGTTCCTGGCCTTTTGCTGGCCTTTTGCTCACATGTTCTTTCCTGCGTTA
TCCCCTGATTCTGTGGATAACCGTATTACCGCCATGCAT
